>Addgene plasmid #220734 | AiP20026 - pAAV-AiE0671m_3xC2-minBG-iCre(R297T)-BGHpA | addgene full sequence | sequence record 462510 | Addgene NGS Result
CCTGCAGGCAGCTGCGCGCTCGCTCGCTCACTGAGGCCGCCCGGGCGTCGGGCGACCTTTGGTCGCCCGG
CCTCAGTGAGCGAGCGAGCGCGCAGAGAGGGAGTGGCCAACTCCATCACTAGGGGTTCCTGCGGCCGCAC
GCGTAAAGGTTGCACTGTATCTGAAATAAGCTACATTTCCTTCCCAGCTCACCAAAAAGCAGGACATATG
GATGTGAACAAGAGATCCAGGACAGCTGAAGTACTTTTAAGGAACACTGTAAACTTTCGTCTCTAAAATT
AATCATCTCTATGTATGAGTATATGTTCAGAAAGGTTGCACTGTATCTGAAATAAGCTACATTTCCTTCC
CAGCTCACCAAAAAGCAGGACATATGGATGTGAACAAGAGATCCAGGACAGCTGAAGTACTTTTAAGGAA
CACTGTAAACTTTCGTCTCTAAAATTAATCATCTCTATGTATGAGTATATGTTCAGAAAGGTTGCACTGT
ATCTGAAATAAGCTACATTTCCTTCCCAGCTCACCAAAAAGCAGGACATATGGATGTGAACAAGAGATCC
AGGACAGCTGAAGTACTTTTAAGGAACACTGTAAACTTTCGTCTCTAAAATTAATCATCTCTATGTATGA
GTATATGTTCAGGAGCTCGGGCTGGGCATAAAAGTCAGGGCAGAGCCATCTATTGCTTACATTTGCTTCT
GGGATCCAGATCTTTCGAAGCTAGCCACCATGGTGCCCAAGAAGAAGAGGAAAGTCTCCAACCTGCTGAC
TGTGCACCAAAACCTGCCTGCCCTCCCTGTGGATGCCACCTCTGATGAAGTCAGGAAGAACCTGATGGAC
ATGTTCAGGGACAGGCAGGCCTTCTCTGAACACACCTGGAAGATGCTCCTGTCTGTGTGCAGATCCTGGG
CTGCCTGGTGCAAGCTGAACAACAGGAAATGGTTCCCTGCTGAACCTGAGGATGTGAGGGACTACCTCCT
GTACCTGCAAGCCAGAGGCCTGGCTGTGAAGACCATCCAACAGCACCTGGGCCAGCTCAACATGCTGCAC
AGGAGATCTGGCCTGCCTCGCCCTTCTGACTCCAATGCTGTGTCCCTGGTGATGAGGAGAATCAGAAAGG
AGAATGTGGATGCTGGGGAGAGAGCCAAGCAGGCCCTGGCCTTTGAACGCACTGACTTTGACCAAGTCAG
ATCCCTGATGGAGAACTCTGACAGATGCCAGGACATCAGGAACCTGGCCTTCCTGGGCATTGCCTACAAC
ACCCTGCTGCGCATTGCCGAAATTGCCAGAATCAGAGTGAAGGACATCTCCCGCACCGATGGTGGGAGAA
TGCTGATCCACATTGGCAGGACCAAGACCCTGGTGTCCACAGCTGGTGTGGAGAAGGCCCTGTCCCTGGG
GGTTACCAAGCTGGTGGAGAGATGGATCTCTGTGTCTGGTGTGGCTGATGACCCCAACAACTACCTGTTC
TGCCGGGTCAGAAAGAATGGTGTGGCTGCCCCTTCTGCCACCTCCCAACTGTCCACCCGGGCCCTGGAAG
GGATCTTTGAGGCCACCCACCGCCTGATCTATGGTGCCAAGGATGACTCTGGGCAGAGATACCTGGCCTG
GTCTGGCCACTCTGCCAGAGTGGGTGCTGCCACCGACATGGCCAGGGCTGGTGTGTCCATCCCTGAAATC
ATGCAGGCTGGTGGCTGGACCAATGTGAACATTGTGATGAACTACATCAGAAACCTGGACTCTGAGACTG
GGGCCATGGTGAGGCTGCTCGAAGATGGGGACTGAGGCGCGCCGAATTCAAGCTTCTCGAGAGATCTTCG
ACTGTGCCTTCTAGTTGCCAGCCATCTGTTGTTTGCCCCTCCCCCGTGCCTTCCTTGACCCTGGAAGGTG
CCACTCCCACTGTCCTTTCCTAATAAAATGAGGAAATTGCATCGCATTGTCTGAGTAGGTGTCATTCTAT
TCTGGGGGGTGGGGTGGGGCAGGACAGCAAGGGGGAGGATTGGGAAGACAATAGCAGGCATGAGATCTCA
CGTGCGGACCGAGCGGCCGCAGGAACCCCTAGTGATGGAGTTGGCCACTCCCTCTCTGCGCGCTCGCTCG
CTCACTGAGGCCGGGCGACCAAAGGTCGCCCGACGCCCGGGCTTTGCCCGGGCGGCCTCAGTGAGCGAGC
GAGCGCGCAGCTGCCTGCAGGGGCGCCTGATGCGGTATTTTCTCCTTACGCATCTGTGCGGTATTTCACA
CCGCATA
[95 nt withheld, positions 2248-2342]
T
[46 nt withheld, positions 2344-2389]
C
[141 nt withheld, positions 2391-2531]
CCTTTGACGTTGGAGTCCACGTTCTTT
[37 nt withheld, positions 2559-2595]
ACTCTATCTCGGGCTATTCTTTTGATTTATAAGGGATTTTGCCGATTTCGGTCTATTGGTTAAAAAATGA
GCTGATTTAACAAAAATTTAACGCGAATTTTAACAAAATATTAACGTTTACAATTTTATGGTGCACTCTC
AGTACAATCTGCTCTGATGCCGCATAGTTAAGCCAGCCCCGACACCCGCCAACACCCGCTGACGCGCCCT
GACGGGCTTGTCTGCTCCCGGCATCCGCTTACAGACAAGCTGTGACCGTCTCCGGGAGCTGCATGTGTCA
GAGGTTTTCACCGTCATCACCGAAACGCGCGAGACGAAAGGGCCTCGTGATACGCCTATTTTTATAGGTT
AATGTCATGATAATAATGGTTTCTTAGACGTCAGGTGGCACTTTTCGGGGAAATGTGCGCGGAACCCCTA
TTTGTTTATTTTTCTAAATACATTCAAATATGTATCCGCTCATGAGACAATAACCCTGATAAATGCTTCA
ATAATATTGAAAAAGGAAGAGTATGAGTATTCAACATTTCCGTGTCGCCCTTATTCCCTTTTTTGCGGCA
TTTTGCCTTCCTGTTTTTGCTCACCCAGAAACGCTGGTGAAAGTAAAAGATGCTGAAGATCAGTTGGGTG
CACGAGTGGGTTACATCGAACTGGATCTCAACAGCGGTAAGATCCTTGAGAGTTTTCGCCCCGAAGAACG
TTTTCCAATGATGAGCACTTTTAAAGTTCTGCTATGTGGCGCGGTATTATCCCGTATTGACGCCGGGCAA
GAGCAACTCGGTCGCCGCATACACTATTCTCAGAATGACTTGGTTGAGTACTCACCAGTCACAGAAAAGC
ATCTTACGGATGGCATGACAGTAAGAGAATTATGCAGTGCTGCCATAACCATGAGTGATAACACTGCGGC
CAACTTACTTCTGACAACGATCGGAGGACCGAAGGAGCTAACCGCTTTTTTGCACAACATGGGGGATCAT
GTAACTCGCCTTGATCGTTGGGAACCGGAGCTGAATGAAGCCATACCAAACGACGAGCGTGACACCACGA
TGCCTGTAGCAATGGCAACAACGTTGCGCAAACTATTAACTGGCGAACTACTTACTCTAGCTTCCCGGCA
ACAATTAATAGACTGGATGGAGGCGGATAAAGTTGCAGGACCACTTCTGCGCTCGGCCCTTCCGGCTGGC
TGGTTTATTGCTGATAAATCTGGAGCCGGTGAGCGTGGGTCTCGCGGTATCATTGCAGCACTGGGGCCAG
ATGGTAAGCCCTCCCGTATCGTAGTTATCTACACGACGGGGAGTCAGGCAACTATGGATGAACGAAATAG
ACAGATCGCTGAGATAGGTGCCTCACTGATTAAGCATTGGTAACTGTCAGACCAAGTTTACTCATATATA
CTTTAGATTGATTTAAAACTTCATTTTTAATTTAAAAGGATCTAGGTGAAGATCCTTTTTGATAATCTCA
TGACCAAAATCCCTTAACGTGAGTTTTCGTTCCACTGAGCGTCAGACCCCGTAGAAAAGATCAAAGGATC
TTCTTGAGATCCTTTTTTTCTGCGCGTAATCTGCTGCTTGCAAACAAAAAAACCACCGCTACCAGCGGTG
GTTTGTTTGCCGGATCAAGAGCTACCAACTCTTTTTCCGAAGGTAACTGGCTTCAGCAGAGCGCAGATAC
CAAATACTGTTCTTCTAGTGTAGCCGTAGTTAGGCCACCACTTCAAGAACTCTGTAGCACCGCCTACATA
CCTCGCTCTGCTAATCCTGTTACCAGTGGCTGCTGCCAGTGGCGATAAGTCGTGTCTTACCGGGTTGGAC
TCAAGACGATAGTTACCGGATAAGGCGCAGCGGTCGGGCTGAACGGGGGGTTCGTGCACACAGCCCAGCT
TGGAGCGAACGACCTACACCGAACTGAGATACCTACAGCGTGAGCTATGAGAAAGCGCCACGCTTCCCGA
AGGGAGAAAGGCGGACAGGTATCCGGTAAGCGGCAGGGTCGGAACAGGAGAGCGCACGAGGGAGCTTCCA
GGGGGAAACGCCTGGTATCTTTATAGTCCTGTCGGGTTTCGCCACCTCTGACTTGAGCGTCGATTTTTGT
GATGCTCGTCAGGGGGGCGGAGCCTATGGAAAAACGCCAGCAACGCGGCCTTTTTACGGTTCCTGGCCTT
TTGCTGGCCTTTTGCTCACATGT
Features (pLannotate 1.2.2; 12 found; start..end, strand, type, name):
     12..39      +  repeat_region  AAV2 ITR (fragment): inverted terminal repeat of adeno-associated virus serotype 2 inverted
     68..95      +  repeat_region  AAV2 ITR (fragment): inverted terminal repeat of adeno-associated virus serotype 2 inverted
    757..1782    +  CDS            cre: RECR_BPP1 - Experimental evidence at protein level: Swiss-Prot protein existence level 1. Catalyzes site-specific recombination between two 34-base- pair LOXP sites. Its role is to maintain the phage genome as a monomeric unit-copy plasmid in the lysogenic state. From Escherichia phage P1 (Bacteriophage P1).
   1822..1933    +  polyA_signal   bGH poly(A) signal: bovine growth hormone polyadenylation signal
   2051..2191    +  repeat_region  AAV2 ITR: inverted terminal repeat of adeno-associated virus serotype 2 inverted
   2196..2247    -  misc_feature   bom (fragment): basis of mobility region from pBR322
   2266..2721    +  rep_origin     f1 ori (sequence partly withheld): f1 bacteriophage origin of replication; arrow indicates direction of (+) strand synthesis
   2722..2771    -  misc_feature   bom (fragment): basis of mobility region from pBR322
   2873..2908    -  CDS            rop (fragment): Rop protein, which maintains plasmids at low copy number; rop
   3003..3107    +  promoter       AmpR promoter: bla
   3108..3968    +  CDS            AmpR: β-lactamase; bla; confers resistance to ampicillin, carbenicillin, and related antibiotics
   4139..4727    +  rep_origin     ori: high-copy-number ColE1/pMB1/pBR322/pUC origin of replication
