[The description below was written by a language model from this plasmid's Addgene catalogue record and pLannotate feature annotations shown in this document.]
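Description:
AiP20026 - pAAV-AiE0671m_3xC2-minBG-iCre(R297T)-BGHpA is a 4,788-nt AAV transfer plasmid built on a pAAV2 backbone, intended for packaging into recombinant adeno-associated virus for delivery to brain tissue. In bacteria it is maintained at high copy through a ColE1/pUC-type origin and selected with ampicillin via the bla gene and its native promoter. The backbone also carries an f1 phage origin and small remnants of the pBR322 bom and rop regions. The payload is flanked by AAV2 inverted terminal repeats, which provide the signals for genome replication and encapsidation. The annotation detects a complete ITR downstream of the cassette but only short fragments of the upstream one, a common outcome for these repeat-rich, hard-to-sequence elements. The use of a recombination-deficient propagation strain is consistent with the need to keep the ITRs stable.

Between the ITRs lies a compact enhancer-driven expression unit. AiE0671m_3xC2 is described as an optimized enhancer, and its name suggests a triplicated core of the parental element. It sits upstream of the minimal beta-globin promoter (minBG). Neither element is recognised in the automated feature table, but both presumably occupy the unannotated region preceding the coding sequence. A minimal promoter has little activity on its own, so cell-type specificity is conferred by the enhancer. The cassette drives iCre(R297T), a synthetic codon-improved Cre recombinase carrying a point substitution, and ends with the bovine growth hormone polyadenylation signal. MluI and SgrAI sites retained from cloning flank the inserted region. The vector is designed to express Cre in specific populations of brain cells, thereby triggering loxP-dependent recombination in reporter or effector mouse lines or co-delivered Cre-dependent vectors. The record does not state which cell populations are targeted.
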