Addgene plasmid #220734: AiP20026 - pAAV-AiE0671m_3xC2-minBG-iCre(R297T)-BGHpA
Purpose: AiE0671m_3xC2 is an optimized enhancer sequence, designed to induce cre-dependent recombination in specific populations of brain cells
Depositing lab: Allen Institute for Brain Science & Bosiljka Tasic. Depositing organization: Allen Institute. Publication: A suite of enhancer AAVs and transgenic mouse lines for genetic access to cortical cell types. Ben-Simon Y, Hooper M, Narayan S, Daigle TL, Dwivedi D, Way SW, Oster A, Stafford DA, Mich JK, Taormina MJ, Martinez RA, Opitz-Araya X, Roth JR, Alexander JR, Allen S, Amster A, Arbuckle J, Ayala A, Baker PM, Bakken TE, Barcelli T, Barta S, Bendrick J, Bertagnolli D, Bielstein C, Bishwakarma P, Bowlus J, Boyer G, Brouner K, Casian B, Casper T, Chakka AB, Chakrabarty R, Chance RK, Chavan S, Clark M, Colbert K, Collman F, Daniel S, Departee M, DiValentin P, Donadio N, Dotson N, Egdorf T, Fliss T, Gabitto M, Garcia J, Gary A, Gasperini M, Gloe J, Goldy J, Gore BB, Graybuck L, Greisman N, Haeseleer F, Halterman C, Haradon Z, Hastings SD, Helback O, Ho W, Hockemeyer D, Huang C, Huff S, Hunker A, Johansen N, Jones D, Juneau Z, Kalmbach B, Kannan M, Khem S, Kussick E, Kutsal R, Larsen R, Lee C, Lee AY, Leibly M, Lenz GH, Li S, Liang E, Lusk N, Madigan Z, Malloy J, Malone J, McCue R, Melchor J, Mollenkopf T, Moosman S, Morin E, Newman D, Ng L, Ngo K, Omstead V, Otto S, Oyama A, Pena N, Pham T, Phillips E, Pom CA, Potekhina L, Ransford S, Ray PL, Rette D, Reynoldson C, Rimorin C, Rocha D, Ruiz A, Sanchez REA, Sawyer L, Sedeno-Cortes A, Sevigny JP, Shapovalova N, Shepard N, Shulga L, Sigler AR, Siverts L, Soliman S, Somasundaram S, Staats B, Stewart K, Szelenyi E, Tieu M, Trader C, Tran A, van Velthoven CTJ, Walker M, Wang Y, Weed N, Wirthlin M, Wood T, Wynalda B, Yao Z, Zhou T, Ariza J, Dee N, Reding M, Ronellenfitch K, Mufti S, Sunkin SM, Smith KA, Esposito L, Waters J, Thyagarajan B, Yao S, Lein ES, Zeng H, Levi BP, Ngai J, Ting JT, Tasic B. Cell. 2025 May 16:S0092-8674(25)00513-6. doi: 10.1016/j.cell.2025.05.002. PubMed 40403729.
Backbone
  Vector backbone: pAAV2
  Vector type: AAV
Growth in bacteria
  Bacterial resistance: Ampicillin, 100 μg/mL
  Growth temperature: 37°C
  Growth strain: NEB Stable
  Copy number: High Copy
Gene/Insert
  Gene/Insert name: iCre(R297T)
  Species: Synthetic
  Promoter: minBG
  Cloning method: Gibson Cloning
Terms and licenses: Academic/Nonprofit Terms; Industry Terms: Not Available to Industry
Depositor comments: 5' Cloning Site: MluI (not destroyed), 3' Cloning Site: SgrAI (not destroyed).
How to cite: AiP20026 - pAAV-AiE0671m_3xC2-minBG-iCre(R297T)-BGHpA was a gift from Allen Institute for Brain Science & Bosiljka Tasic (Addgene plasmid # 220734 ; http://n2t.net/addgene:220734 ; RRID:Addgene_220734)
